>Addgene plasmid #194972 | pAAV-hSyn-fDIO-mScarlet-Gphn_P1 | addgene full sequence | sequence record 384098 | Addgene NGS Result
TTTTCGCCCTTTGACGTTGGAGTCCACGTTCTTT
[37 nt withheld, positions 35-71]
ACTCTATCTCGGGCTATTCTTTTGATTTATAAGGGATTTTGCCGATTTCGGTCTATTGGTTAAAAAATGA
GCTGATTTAACAAAAATTTAACGCGAATTTTAACAAAATATTAACGTTTACAATTTTATGGTGCACTCTC
AGTACAATCTGCTCTGATGCCGCATAGTTAAGCCAGCCCCGACACCCGCCAACACCCGCTGACGCGCCCT
GACGGGCTTGTCTGCTCCCGGCATCCGCTTACAGACAAGCTGTGACCGTCTCCGGGAGCTGCATGTGTCA
GAGGTTTTCACCGTCATCACCGAAACGCGCGAGACGAAAGGGCCTCGTGATACGCCTATTTTTATAGGTT
AATGTCATGATAATAATGGTTTCTTAGACGTCAGGTGGCACTTTTCGGGGAAATGTGCGCGGAACCCCTA
TTTGTTTATTTTTCTAAATACATTCAAATATGTATCCGCTCATGAGACAATAACCCTGATAAATGCTTCA
ATAATATTGAAAAAGGAAGAGTATGAGTATTCAACATTTCCGTGTCGCCCTTATTCCCTTTTTTGCGGCA
TTTTGCCTTCCTGTTTTTGCTCACCCAGAAACGCTGGTGAAAGTAAAAGATGCTGAAGATCAGTTGGGTG
CACGAGTGGGTTACATCGAACTGGATCTCAACAGCGGTAAGATCCTTGAGAGTTTTCGCCCCGAAGAACG
TTTTCCAATGATGAGCACTTTTAAAGTTCTGCTATGTGGCGCGGTATTATCCCGTATTGACGCCGGGCAA
GAGCAACTCGGTCGCCGCATACACTATTCTCAGAATGACTTGGTTGAGTACTCACCAGTCACAGAAAAGC
ATCTTACGGATGGCATGACAGTAAGAGAATTATGCAGTGCTGCCATAACCATGAGTGATAACACTGCGGC
CAACTTACTTCTGACAACGATCGGAGGACCGAAGGAGCTAACCGCTTTTTTGCACAACATGGGGGATCAT
GTAACTCGCCTTGATCGTTGGGAACCGGAGCTGAATGAAGCCATACCAAACGACGAGCGTGACACCACGA
TGCCTGTAGCAATGGCAACAACGTTGCGCAAACTATTAACTGGCGAACTACTTACTCTAGCTTCCCGGCA
ACAATTAATAGACTGGATGGAGGCGGATAAAGTTGCAGGACCACTTCTGCGCTCGGCCCTTCCGGCTGGC
TGGTTTATTGCTGATAAATCTGGAGCCGGTGAGCGTGGGTCTCGCGGTATCATTGCAGCACTGGGGCCAG
ATGGTAAGCCCTCCCGTATCGTAGTTATCTACACGACGGGGAGTCAGGCAACTATGGATGAACGAAATAG
ACAGATCGCTGAGATAGGTGCCTCACTGATTAAGCATTGGTAACTGTCAGACCAAGTTTACTCATATATA
CTTTAGATTGATTTAAAACTTCATTTTTAATTTAAAAGGATCTAGGTGAAGATCCTTTTTGATAATCTCA
TGACCAAAATCCCTTAACGTGAGTTTTCGTTCCACTGAGCGTCAGACCCCGTAGAAAAGATCAAAGGATC
TTCTTGAGATCCTTTTTTTCTGCGCGTAATCTGCTGCTTGCAAACAAAAAAACCACCGCTACCAGCGGTG
GTTTGTTTGCCGGATCAAGAGCTACCAACTCTTTTTCCGAAGGTAACTGGCTTCAGCAGAGCGCAGATAC
CAAATACTGTTCTTCTAGTGTAGCCGTAGTTAGGCCACCACTTCAAGAACTCTGTAGCACCGCCTACATA
CCTCGCTCTGCTAATCCTGTTACCAGTGGCTGCTGCCAGTGGCGATAAGTCGTGTCTTACCGGGTTGGAC
TCAAGACGATAGTTACCGGATAAGGCGCAGCGGTCGGGCTGAACGGGGGGTTCGTGCACACAGCCCAGCT
TGGAGCGAACGACCTACACCGAACTGAGATACCTACAGCGTGAGCTATGAGAAAGCGCCACGCTTCCCGA
AGGGAGAAAGGCGGACAGGTATCCGGTAAGCGGCAGGGTCGGAACAGGAGAGCGCACGAGGGAGCTTCCA
GGGGGAAACGCCTGGTATCTTTATAGTCCTGTCGGGTTTCGCCACCTCTGACTTGAGCGTCGATTTTTGT
GATGCTCGTCAGGGGGGCGGAGCCTATGGAAAAACGCCAGCAACGCGGCCTTTTTACGGTTCCTGGCCTT
TTGCTGGCCTTTTGCTCACATGTCCTGCAGGCAGCTGCGCGCTCGCTCGCTCACTGAGGCCGCCCGGGCG
TCGGGCGACCTTTGGTCGCCCGGCCTCAGTGAGCGAGCGAGCGCGCAGAGAGGGAGTGGCCAACTCCATC
ACTAGGGGTTCCTGCGGCCGCACGCGTGTGTCTAGACTGCAGAGGGCCCTGCGTATGAGTGCAAGTGGGT
TTTAGGACCAGGATGAGGCGGGGTGGGGGTGCCTACCTGACGACCGACCCCGACCCACTGGACAAGCACC
CAACCCCCATTCCCCAAATTGCGCATCCCCTATCAGAGAGGGGGAGGGGAAACAGGATGCGGCGAGGCGC
GTGCGCACTGCCAGCTTCAGCACCGCGGACAGTGCCTTCGCCCCCGCCTGGCGGCGCGCGCCACCGCCGC
CTCAGCACTGAAGGCGCGCTGACGTCACTCGCCGGTCCCCCGCAAACTCCCCTTCCCGGCCACCTTGGTC
GCGTCCGCGCCGCCGCCGGCCCAGCCGGACCGCACCACGCGAGGCGCGAGATAGGGGGGCACGGGCGCGA
CCATCTGCGCTGCGGCGCCGGCGACTCAGCGCTGCCTCAGTCTGCGGTGGGCAGCGGAGGAGTCGTGTCG
TGCCTGAGAGCGCAGTCGAGAAGGTACCGGATCCTCTAGAGTCGACTCCGGAGAAGTTCCTATTCTCTAG
AAAGTATAGGAACTTCGCAGAATGGTAGCTGGATTGTAGCTGCTATTAGCAATATGAAACCTCTTAGAAG
TTCCTATTCTTCAAAAGGTATAGGAACTTCGGCGCGCCTCATAGCCGTCCGATGACCATGACGTCCACCA
CCTCGCCTTTGTGAAGTTCCACATACTGCTCTGTCTTTGGAGGTAGCATCAGCAATCCATTGGCACTGCG
CATGCTCATCAGACGGCTGCTCATCTGATTACCTGTACTCTGGGCCCAGGGCAGTGGTTCTTGGTGATGC
CAAGTCAGTATACACCGGTGGTATTCTGGGCGAGGGTCCAGCTTTACGTCACATGATAACCTAGCTTTGA
TGATGGTTGG
[465 nt withheld, positions 3302-3766]
AAACTTATTAACTTCAACTTCTGTGACACCTACAGTTGCAAGGAGACCAATTTCTGAAGGGCCCATATGG
GTTCCTTTTGCCAAAACACACTCCCCTCTTTTAATGTCGTGGCCGATGGGTCTGATGTCTTGGCCTGGCC
GAGCTTGCACCAGAATTCGCACTTCAAGTTCTTCAGTACCATCATCTGATTCCCTGATGAGTTCAGTATC
TTCAACTTGCACTACTGCATCAGCACCGCAGGGGATTGGAGCACCTGTTGTAACCCGCATCACTTGTCCG
GGCATTACTGTCTGAGTTGGCTGTTCACCAGCTTGGGATTCCCCAATGATGAAACGATCTCCTGGACCAT
CAGCAGCTCGAACAGCATAGCCATCTTTTACTGATGCTGGGAATGGGGGTAGGTTGTCTTTTGCATACAC
ATCTTGAGCAAGGACTCGCCCCATTCCATCTCGGTAATTGATGATTTCTGTACCAAGCACCGGAGTCATC
TCCAGAACTGTAATGAAGGCTTTGTCCATAGACGTCAGAGGAAAAGGAGACATGCGATGTCTTCTAGCCA
CCTTGGTGATATCTACAGCACTGTGACTGGCTCTTAGAATGTTCTCCTTGCTGCTGCACCTGGACTGGAC
TTTTGGTGTTGGACAAGAAGCTGTAGAGAGGCGAGATGTAGCCTGGGCACGGGGCGACTCTGAAGGAGTA
GTGCTAAGGGAGGCTGTGTCTCGTGGGAGCACCTGAACGCCACGAGAAATGATGGAGTCTGGAATCTTTG
CAGCAAGAGCTGCTGCAGTAATATGTGATGAGGAACTATCTTCTGTCGAAGCTACACCACTGTCTTTCTT
TTCTTCTTCCTCCTCTTCACACTGAACTCCTTTGTCTTCTGTCTGCTTATGTGGGCTAGTTGTAGGAGGT
GGAGAAAGAGGAGGTGGTGGGGAAGGTAAATCTTCAAGTTCATCATGCACCTCCTTTACTTTTACAATGG
CATCACGTAAAAGGTCAATGGCATGAGGTAGAGCTGGCAGTATGAACTGAAAGCATTCCTGAGATCCTTT
CTTGCTACCAGGCAGGTTAATTATCAGAGTTTTCCCTCTTATTCCACACACTGGTCTAGAGAGCATGCCC
AGAGGTGTAACATTAAGTGATCCCATCAGCATTGCCAGGGCCATCCCTGGCGCTTCCCGTTCTATTACTT
CTTTTGTGGCCTCTGGAGTGACATCTCGTGGTGCAAACCCTGTTCCGCCAGTTGTTAATATCAAATTAAG
TTCCTTCTCATCACACCAGTCTATGAGTGTTTCCTTGATTTCTTCTATTTCATCTGGTACTATCTTGTAT
GCTGATATAGTCCCACCCAACAAAGAAGGATCCTGGACGAGATCTTTTAGATTTATCCCACTGCGGTCTT
CTGCAAGATTCCTGAAGCAGCTATCACTCACTGTGAGGACTCCGACACGGATTTGATGGTCGTGGTTTGT
GAGGATCATTCCCTCGGTCGCCATGCTCGAGATCTGAGTCCGGCCGGACTTGTACAGCTCGTCCATGCCG
CCGGTGGAGTGGCGGCCCTCGGAGCGTTCGTACTGTTCCACCACGGTGTAGTCCTCGTTGTGGGAGGTGA
TGTCCAACTTGCGGTCCACGTTGTAGGCGCCGGGCATCTGCACGGGCTTCTTGGCCTTGTAGGTGGTCTT
GAAGTCCGCCAGGTAGCGCCCGCCGTCCTTCAGGCGCAGGGCCATCTTAATGTCGCCCTTCAGCACGCCG
TCCTCGGGGTACAACCGCTCGGTGGACGCTTCCCAGCCCATTGTCTTCTTCTGCATTACGGGGCCGTCAG
GAGGGAAGTTGGTGCCGCGGAGCTTCACCTTGTAGATCAGGGTGCCGTCCTCCAGGGAGGTGTCCTGGGT
CACGGTCACGGCGCCGCCGTCCTCGAAGTTCATCACGCGCTCCCACTTGAAGCCCTCGGGGAAGGACTGC
TTATAGTAGTCGGGGATGTCGGCGGGGTGCTTGGTGAAGGCCCTGGAGCCGTACATGAACTGAGGGGACA
GGATGTCCCAGGAGAAGGGCAGGGGGCCACCCTTGGTCACCTTCAGCTTGGCGGTCTGGGTGCCCTCGTA
GGGGCGGCCCTCGCCCTCGCCCTCGATCTCGAACTCGTGGCCGTTCATGGAGCCCTCCATGTGCACCTTG
AACCGCATGAACTCCTTGATCACTGCCTCGCCCTTGCTCACCATGGTGGCGCTAGCGAAGTTCCTATACT
TTCTAGAGAATAGGAACTTCTTGCCTTAACCCAGAAATTATCACTGTTATTCTTTAGAATGGTGCAAAGA
GAAGTTCCTATACCTTTTGAAGAATAGGAACTTCGAATTCGATATCAAGCTTATCGATGAGATCTACGGG
TGGCATCCCTGTGACCCCTCCCCAGTGCCTCTCCTGGCCCTGGAAGTTGCCACTCCAGTGCCCACCAGCC
TTGTCCTAATAAAATTAAGTTGCATCATTTTGTCTGACTAGGTGTCCTTCTATAATATTATGGGGTGGAG
GGGGGTGGTATGGAGCAAGGGGCAAGTTGGGAAGACAACCTGTAGGGCCTGCGGGGTCTATTGGGAACCA
AGCTGGAGTGCAGTGGCACAATCTTGGCTCACTGCAATCTCCGCCTCCTGGGTTCAAGCGATTCTCCTGC
CTCAGCCTCCCGAGTTGTTGGGATTCCAGGCATGCATGACCAGGCTCAGCTAATTTTTGTTTTTTTGGTA
GAGACGGGGTTTCACCATATTGGCCAGGCTGGTCTCCAACTCCTAATCTCAGGTGATCTACCCACCTTGG
CCTCCCAAATTGCTGGGATTACAGGCGTGAACCACTGCTCCCTTCCCTGTCCTTCTGATTTTGTAGGTAA
CCACGTGCGGACCGAGCGGCCGCAGGAACCCCTAGTGATGGAGTTGGCCACTCCCTCTCTGCGCGCTCGC
TCGCTCACTGAGGCCGGGCGACCAAAGGTCGCCCGACGCCCGGGCTTTGCCCGGGCGGCCTCAGTGAGCG
AGCGAGCGCGCAGCTGCCTGCAGGGGCGCCTGATGCGGTATTTTCTCCTTACGCATCTGTGCGGTATTTC
ACACCGCATA
[95 nt withheld, positions 6857-6951]
T
[46 nt withheld, positions 6953-6998]
C
[134 nt withheld, positions 7000-7133]
Features (pLannotate 1.2.2; 21 found; start..end, strand, type, name):
    198..247     -  misc_feature   bom (fragment): basis of mobility region from pBR322
    349..384     -  CDS            rop (fragment): Rop protein, which maintains plasmids at low copy number; rop
    479..583     +  promoter       AmpR promoter: bla
    584..1444    +  CDS            AmpR: β-lactamase; bla; confers resistance to ampicillin, carbenicillin, and related antibiotics
   1615..2203    +  rep_origin     ori: high-copy-number ColE1/pMB1/pBR322/pUC origin of replication
   2276..2303    +  repeat_region  AAV2 ITR (fragment): inverted terminal repeat of adeno-associated virus serotype 2 inverted
   2332..2359    +  repeat_region  AAV2 ITR (fragment): inverted terminal repeat of adeno-associated virus serotype 2 inverted
   2439..2886    +  promoter       hSyn promoter: human synapsin I promoter; confers neuron-specific expression (Kügler et al., 2003)
   2900..2917    +  misc_feature   MCS (fragment): pUC18/19 multiple cloning site
   2924..2957    +  protein_bind   FRT (minimal): supports FLP-mediated excision but not integration (Turan and Bode, 2011) FLP recombinase from the Saccharomyces cerevisiae 2μ plasmid
   2958..3007    -  intron         β-globin intron (fragment): internally truncated intron from human β-globin
   3053..5260    -  CDS            GPHN (sequence partly withheld): GEPH_HUMAN - Also known as GPH, KIAA1385. Experimental evidence at protein level: Swiss-Prot protein existence level 1. Has also a catalytic activity and catalyzes two steps in the biosynthesis of the molybdenum cofactor. In the first step, molybdopterin is adenylated. Subsequently, molybdate is inserted into adenylated molybdopterin and AMP is released. From Homo sapiens (Human).
   5261..5279    -  misc_feature   MCS (fragment): multiple cloning site
   5285..5980    -  CDS            mScarlet: mScarlet is a basic (constitutively fluorescent) red fluorescent protein published in 2016, derived from synthetic construct. It has moderate acid sensitivity.
   5993..6026    -  protein_bind   FRT (minimal): supports FLP-mediated excision but not integration (Turan and Bode, 2011) FLP recombinase from the Saccharomyces cerevisiae 2μ plasmid
   6027..6077    -  intron         β-globin intron (fragment): internally truncated intron from human β-globin
   6111..6134    +  misc_feature   MCS (fragment): pBluescript multiple cloning site
   6144..6620    +  polyA_signal   hGH poly(A) signal: human growth hormone polyadenylation signal
   6660..6800    +  repeat_region  AAV2 ITR: inverted terminal repeat of adeno-associated virus serotype 2 inverted
   6805..6856    -  misc_feature   bom (fragment): basis of mobility region from pBR322
   6875..197     +  rep_origin     f1 ori (across the origin) (sequence partly withheld): f1 bacteriophage origin of replication; arrow indicates direction of (+) strand synthesis
