[The description below was written by a language model from this plasmid's Addgene catalogue record and pLannotate feature annotations shown in this document.]
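Description:
pAAV-hSyn-fDIO-mScarlet-Gphn_P1 is an adeno-associated virus transfer plasmid built on the Stratagene pAAV-MCS backbone and designed for Flp recombinase-dependent, neuron-specific expression of a red fluorescent gephyrin fusion. It is maintained in bacteria through a high-copy ColE1/pUC-type origin with ampicillin selection (AmpR, β-lactamase), and it also carries an f1 phage origin. The expression cassette is bracketed by AAV2 inverted terminal repeats, which allow the intervening DNA to be packaged into recombinant AAV particles. In the annotation the right ITR appears complete, while the left one is detected only as two short fragments. The catalogue lists a recombination-deficient growth strain, which suits the repeat-containing ITRs.

Within the ITRs, the human synapsin I promoter sits upstream of an fDIO (Flp-dependent, double-inverted) cassette, followed by the human growth hormone polyadenylation signal. The coding sequence, mScarlet fused to the N terminus of rat gephyrin isoform P1 through a short linker derived from a cloning site, lies on the reverse strand relative to the promoter, so no functional transcript is made in the starting state. It is flanked by FRT sites in opposing orientation. The annotation software labels the adjacent short segments as β-globin intron fragments, though these may represent the second, heterotypic recombination sites typical of fDIO designs. Flp inverts the cassette into the sense orientation and switches on expression. The gephyrin reading frame is matched to the human protein by the annotation tool, whereas the catalogue gives rat as the species.

The associated work concerns the synaptic localization of gephyrin C4 splice variants, so the construct serves to label this inhibitory postsynaptic scaffold protein in Flp-expressing neurons.
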