Addgene plasmid #194972: pAAV-hSyn-fDIO-mScarlet-Gphn_P1
Purpose: AAV vector to drive the Flp-dependent expression of mScarlet-Gphn (isoform P1) under the control of human Synapsin promoter
Depositing lab: Günter Schwarz. Depositing organization: Universitaet zu Koeln. Publication: Automated Image Analysis Reveals Different Localization of Synaptic Gephyrin C4 Splice Variants. Liebsch F, Eggersmann FR, Merkler Y, Kloppenburg P, Schwarz G. eNeuro. 2023 Jan 4;10(1):ENEURO.0102-22.2022. doi: 10.1523/ENEURO.0102-22.2022. Print 2023 Jan. PubMed 36543537.
Backbone
  Vector backbone: pAAV-MCS
  Backbone manufacturer: Stratagene
  Backbone size w/o insert (bp): 3892
  Vector type: AAV
Growth in bacteria
  Bacterial resistance: Ampicillin, 100 μg/mL
  Growth temperature: 30°C
  Growth strain: NEB Stable
  Copy number: High Copy
Gene/Insert
  Gene/Insert name: mScarlet-Gphn (isoform P1)
  Species: R. norvegicus (rat), Synthetic
  Entrez Gene: Gphn (a.k.a. Geph)
  Tag / fusion protein: mScarlet (N terminal on insert)
  Cloning method: Gibson Cloning
  Sequencing primers: 5′ CCACGCGAGGCGCGAGATAG; 3′ CCAGCTTGGTTCCCAATAGA
Terms and licenses: Academic/Nonprofit Terms; Industry Terms: Not Available to Industry
How to cite: pAAV-hSyn-fDIO-mScarlet-Gphn_P1 was a gift from Günter Schwarz (Addgene plasmid # 194972 ; http://n2t.net/addgene:194972 ; RRID:Addgene_194972)
